>Addgene plasmid #189750 | pDEST17-ALDH1A3 | addgene full sequence | sequence record 374851 | Addgene NGS Result
AGACGTAGCCCAGCGCGTCGGCCGCCATGCCGGCGATAATGGCCTGCTTCTCGCCGAAACGTTTGGTGGC
GGGACCAGTGACGAAGGCTTGAGCGAGGGCGTGCAAGATTCCGAATACCGCAAGCGACAGGCCGATCATC
GTCGCGCTCCAGCGAAAGCGGTCCTCGCCGAAAATGACCCAGAGCGCTGCCGGCACCTGTCCTACGAGTT
GCATGATAAAGAAGACAGTCATAAGTGCGGCGACGATAGTCATGCCCCGCGCCCACCGGAAGGAGCTGAC
TGGGTTGAAGGCTCTCAAGGGCATCGGTCGATCGACGCTCTCCCTTATGCGACTCCTGCATTAGGAAGCA
GCCCAGTAGTAGGTTGAGGCCGTTGAGCACCGCCGCCGCAAGGAATGGTGCATGCAAGGAGATGGCGCCC
AACAGTCCCCCGGCCACGGGGCCTGCCACCATACCCACGCCGAAACAAGCGCTCATGAGCCCGAAGTGGC
GAGCCCGATCTTCCCCATCGGTGATGTCGGCGATATAGGCGCCAGCAACCGCACCTGTGGCGCCGGTGAT
GCCGGCCACGATGCGTCCGGCGTAGAGGATCGAGATCTCGATCCCGCGAAATTAATACGACTCACTATAG
GGAGACCACAACGGTTTCCCTCTAGAAATAATTTTGTTTAACTTTAAGAAGGAGATATACATATGTCGTA
CTACCATCACCATCACCATCACCTCGAATCAACAAGTTTGTACAAAAAAGCAGGCTCCGCGGCCGCCCCC
TTCACCGCCACCGCTAACGGGGCCGTGGAAAACGGGCAGCCGGACAGGAAGCCGCCGGCCCTGCCGCGCC
CCATCCGCAACCTGGAGGTCAAGTTCACCAAGATATTTATCAACAATGAATGGCACGAATCCAAGAGTGG
GAAAAAGTTTGCTACATGTAACCCTTCAACTCGGGAGCAAATATGTGAAGTGGAAGAAGGAGATAAGCCC
GACGTGGACAAGGCTGTGGAGGCTGCACAGGTTGCCTTCCAGAGGGGCTCGCCATGGCGCCGGCTGGATG
CCCTGAGTCGTGGGCGGCTGCTGCACCAGCTGGCTGACCTGGTGGAGAGGGACCGCGCCACCTTGGCCGC
CCTGGAGACGATGGATACAGGGAAGCCATTTCTTCATGCTTTTTTCATCGACCTGGAGGGCTGTATTAGA
ACCCTCAGATACTTTGCAGGGTGGGCAGACAAAATCCAGGGCAAGACCATCCCCACAGATGACAACGTCG
TGTGCTTCACCAGGCATGAGCCCATTGGTGTCTGTGGGGCCATCACTCCATGGAACTTCCCCCTGCTGAT
GCTGGTGTGGAAGCTGGCACCCGCCCTCTGCTGTGGGAACACCATGGTCCTGAAGCCTGCGGAGCAGACA
CCTCTCACCGCCCTTTATCTCGGCTCTCTGATCAAAGAGGCCGGGTTCCCTCCAGGAGTGGTGAACATTG
TGCCAGGATTCGGGCCCACAGTGGGAGCAGCAATTTCTTCTCACCCTCAGATCAACAAGATCGCCTTCAC
CGGCTCCACAGAGGTTGGAAAACTGGTTAAAGAAGCTGCGTCCCGGAGCAATCTGAAGCGGGTGACGCTG
GAGCTGGGGGGGAAGAACCCCTGCATCGTGTGTGCGGACGCTGACTTGGACTTGGCAGTGGAGTGTGCCC
ATCAGGGAGTGTTCTTCAACCAAGGCCAGTGTTGCACGGCAGCCTCCAGGGTGTTCGTGGAGGAGCAGGT
CTACTCTGAGTTTGTCAGGCGGAGCGTGGAGTATGCCAAGAAACGGCCCGTGGGAGACCCCTTCGATGTC
AAAACAGAACAGGGGCCTCAGATTGATCAAAAGCAGTTCGACAAAATCTTAGAGCTGATCGAGAGTGGGA
AGAAGGAAGGGGCCAAGCTGGAATGCGGGGGCTCAGCCATGGAAGACAAGGGGCTCTTCATCAAACCCAC
TGTCTTCTCAGAAGTCACAGACAACATGCGGATTGCCAAAGAGGAGATTTTCGGGCCAGTGCAACCAATA
CTGAAGTTCAAAAGTATCGAAGAAGTGATAAAAAGAGCGAATAGCACCGACTATGGACTCACAGCAGCCG
TGTTCACAAAAAATCTCGACAAAGCCCTGAAGTTGGCTTCTGCCTTAGAGTCTGGAACGGTCTGGATCAA
CTGCTACAACGCCCTCTATGCACAGGCTCCATTTGGTGGCTTTAAAATGTCAGGAAATGGCAGAGAACTA
GGTGAATACGCTTTGGCCGAATACACAGAAGTGAAAACTGTCACCATCAAACTTGGCGACAAGAACCCCT
GAAAGGGTGGGCGCGCCGACCCAGCTTTCTTGTACAAAGTGGTTGATTCGAGGCTGCTAACAAAGCCCGA
AAGGAAGCTGAGTTGGCTGCTGCCACCGCTGAGCAATAACTAGCATAACCCCTTGGGGCCTCTAAACGGG
TCTTGAGGGGTTTTTTGCTGAAAGGAGGAACTATATCCGGATATCCACAGGACGGGTGTGGTCGCCATGA
TCGCGTAGTCGATAGTGGCTCCAAGTAGCGAAGCGAGCAGGACTGGGCGGCGGCCAAAGCGGTCGGACAG
TGCTCCGAGAACGGGTGCGCATAGAAATTGCATCAACGCATATAGCGCTAGCAGCACGCCATAGTGACTG
GCGATGCTGTCGGAATGGACGATATCCCGCAAGAGGCCCGGCAGTACCGGCATAACCAAGCCTATGCCTA
CAGCATCCAGGGTGACGGTGCCGAGGATGACGATGAGCGCATTGTTAGATTTCATACACGGTGCCTGACT
GCGTTAGCAATTTAACTGTGATAAACTACCGCATTAAAGCTTATCGATGATAAGCTGTCAAACATGAGAA
TTCTTGAAGACGAAAGGGCCTCGTGATACGCCTATTTTTATAGGTTAATGTCATGATAATAATGGTTTCT
TAGACGTCAGGTGGCACTTTTCGGGGAAATGTGCGCGGAACCCCTATTTGTTTATTTTTCTAAATACATT
CAAATATGTATCCGCTCATGAGACAATAACCCTGATAAATGCTTCAATAATATTGAAAAAGGAAGAGTAT
GAGTATTCAACATTTCCGTGTCGCCCTTATTCCCTTTTTTGCGGCATTTTGCCTTCCTGTTTTTGCTCAC
CCAGAAACGCTGGTGAAAGTAAAAGATGCTGAAGATCAGTTGGGTGCACGAGTGGGTTACATCGAACTGG
ATCTCAACAGCGGTAAGATCCTTGAGAGTTTTCGCCCCGAAGAACGTTTTCCAATGATGAGCACTTTTAA
AGTTCTGCTATGTGGCGCGGTATTATCCCGTGTTGACGCCGGGCAAGAGCAACTCGGTCGCCGCATACAC
TATTCTCAGAATGACTTGGTTGAGTACTCACCAGTCACAGAAAAGCATCTTACGGATGGCATGACAGTAA
GAGAATTATGCAGTGCTGCCATAACCATGAGTGATAACACTGCGGCCAACTTACTTCTGACAACGATCGG
AGGACCGAAGGAGCTAACCGCTTTTTTGCACAACATGGGGGATCATGTAACTCGCCTTGATCGTTGGGAA
CCGGAGCTGAATGAAGCCATACCAAACGACGAGCGTGACACCACGATGCCTGCAGCAATGGCAACAACGT
TGCGCAAACTATTAACTGGCGAACTACTTACTCTAGCTTCCCGGCAACAATTAATAGACTGGATGGAGGC
GGATAAAGTTGCAGGACCACTTCTGCGCTCGGCCCTTCCGGCTGGCTGGTTTATTGCTGATAAATCTGGA
GCCGGTGAGCGTGGGTCTCGCGGTATCATTGCAGCACTGGGGCCAGATGGTAAGCCCTCCCGTATCGTAG
TTATCTACACGACGGGGAGTCAGGCAACTATGGATGAACGAAATAGACAGATCGCTGAGATAGGTGCCTC
ACTGATTAAGCATTGGTAACTGTCAGACCAAGTTTACTCATATATACTTTAGATTGATTTAAAACTTCAT
TTTTAATTTAAAAGGATCTAGGTGAAGATCCTTTTTGATAATCTCATGACCAAAATCCCTTAACGTGAGT
TTTCGTTCCACTGAGCGTCAGACCCCGTAGAAAAGATCAAAGGATCTTCTTGAGATCCTTTTTTTCTGCG
CGTAATCTGCTGCTTGCAAACAAAAAAACCACCGCTACCAGCGGTGGTTTGTTTGCCGGATCAAGAGCTA
CCAACTCTTTTTCCGAAGGTAACTGGCTTCAGCAGAGCGCAGATACCAAATACTGTCCTTCTAGTGTAGC
CGTAGTTAGGCCACCACTTCAAGAACTCTGTAGCACCGCCTACATACCTCGCTCTGCTAATCCTGTTACC
AGTGGCTGCTGCCAGTGGCGATAAGTCGTGTCTTACCGGGTTGGACTCAAGACGATAGTTACCGGATAAG
GCGCAGCGGTCGGGCTGAACGGGGGGTTCGTGCACACAGCCCAGCTTGGAGCGAACGACCTACACCGAAC
TGAGATACCTACAGCGTGAGCTATGAGAAAGCGCCACGCTTCCCGAAGGGAGAAAGGCGGACAGGTATCC
GGTAAGCGGCAGGGTCGGAACAGGAGAGCGCACGAGGGAGCTTCCAGGGGGAAACGCCTGGTATCTTTAT
AGTCCTGTCGGGTTTCGCCACCTCTGACTTGAGCGTCGATTTTTGTGATGCTCGTCAGGGGGGCGGAGCC
TATGGAAAAACGCCAGCAACGCGGCCTTTTTACGGTTCCTGGCCTTTTGCTGGCCTTTTGCTCACATGTT
CTTTCCTGCGTTATCCCCTGATTCTGTGGATAACCGTATTACCGCCTTTGAGTGAGCTGATACCGCTCGC
CGCAGCCGAACGACCGAGCGCAGCGAGTCAGTGAGCGAGGAAGCGGAAGAGCGCCTGATGCGGTATTTTC
TCCTTACGCATCTGTGCGGTATTTCACACCGCAATGGTGCACTCTCAGTACAATCTGCTCTGATGCCGCA
TAGTTAAGCCAGTATACACTCCGCTATCGCTACGTGACTGGGTCATGGCTGCGCCCCGACACCCGCCAAC
ACCCGCTGACGCGCCCTGACGGGCTTGTCTGCTCCCGGCATCCGCTTACAGACAAGCTGTGACCGTCTCC
GGGAGCTGCATGTGTCAGAGGTTTTCACCGTCATCACCGAAACGCGCGAGGCAGCTGCGGTAAAGCTCAT
CAGCGTGGTCGTGAAGCGATTCACAGATGTCTGCCTGTTCATCCGCGTCCAGCTCGTTGAGTTTCTCCAG
AAGCGTTAATGTCTGGCTTCTGATAAAGCGGGCCATGTTAAGGGCGGTTTTTTCCTGTTTGGTCACTGAT
GCCTCCGTGTAAGGGGGATTTCTGTTCATGGGGGTAATGATACCGATGAAACGAGAGAGGATGCTCACGA
TACGGGTTACTGATGATGAACATGCCCGGTTACTGGAACGTTGTGAGGGTAAACAACTGGCGGTATGGAT
GCGGCGGGACCAGAGAAAAATCACTCAGGGTCAATGCCAGCGCTTCGTTAATACAGATGTAGGTGTTCCA
CAGGGTAGCCAGCAGCATCCTGCGATGCAGATCCGGAACATAATGGTGCAGGGCGCTGACTTCCGCGTTT
CCAGACTTTACGAAACACGGAAACCGAAGACCATTCATGTTGTTGCTCAGGTCGCAGACGTTTTGCAGCA
GCAGTCGCTTCACGTTCGCTCGCGTATCGGTGATTCATTCTGCTAACCAGTAAGGCAACCCCGCCAGCCT
AGCCGGGTCCTCAACGACAGGAGCACGATCATGCGCACCCGTGGCCAGGACCCAACGCTGCCCGAGATGC
GCCGCGTGCGGCTGCTGGAGATGGCGGACGCGATGGATATGTTCTGCCAAGGGTTGGTTTGCGCATTCAC
AGTTCTCCGCAAGAATTGATTGGCTCCAATTCTTGGAGTGGTGAATCCGTTAGCGAGGTGCCGCCGGCTT
CCATTCAGGTCGAGGTGGCCCGGCTCCATGCACCGCGACGCAACGCGGGGAGGCAGACAAGGTATAGGGC
GGCGCCTACAATCCATGCCAACCCGTTCCATGTGCTCGCCGAGGCGGCATAAATCGCCGTGACGATCAGC
GGTCCAATGATCGAAGTTAGGCTGGTAAGAGCCGCGAGCGATCCTTGAAGCTGTCCCTGATGGTCGTCAT
CTACCTGCCTGGACAGCATGGCCTGCAACGCGGGCATCCCGATGCCGCCGGAAGCGAGAAGAATCATAAT
GGGGAAGGCCATCCAGCCTCGCGTCGCGAACGCCAGCA
Features (pLannotate 1.2.2; 17 found; start..end, strand, type, name):
    613..631     +  promoter       T7 promoter: promoter for bacteriophage T7 RNA polymerase
    663..685     +  RBS            RBS: efficient ribosome binding site from bacteriophage T7 gene 10 (Olins and Rangwala, 1989)
    703..723     +  CDS            8xHis (fragment): 8xHis affinity tag
    732..756     +  protein_bind   attB1: mutant version of attB; recombination site for the Gateway® BP reaction BP Clonase™
    777..2309    +  CDS            ALDH1A3: AL1A3_HUMAN - Also known as ALDH6 From Homo sapiens (Human).
   2329..2353    -  protein_bind   attB2: mutant version of attB; recombination site for the Gateway® BP reaction BP Clonase™
   2363..2412    +  CDS            SET1 (fragment): solubility-enhancement tag derived from T7 phage gene 10B
   2420..2467    +  terminator     T7 terminator: transcription terminator for bacteriophage T7 RNA polymerase
   2493..2785    -  CDS            TcR (fragment): tetracycline efflux protein; tet; confers resistance to tetracycline
   2833..2861    -  promoter       tet promoter: E. coli promoter for tetracycline efflux protein gene
   2974..3078    +  promoter       AmpR promoter: bla
   3079..3939    +  CDS            AmpR: β-lactamase; bla; confers resistance to ampicillin, carbenicillin, and related antibiotics
   4110..4698    +  rep_origin     ori: high-copy-number ColE1/pMB1/pBR322/pUC origin of replication
   4884..5023    -  misc_feature   bom: basis of mobility region from pBR322
   5125..5316    -  CDS            rop: Rop protein, which maintains plasmids at low copy number; rop
   5333..5713    +  CDS            YPB1_ECOLX: Protein predicted: Swiss-Prot protein existence level 4. From Escherichia coli.
   5955..591     -  CDS            TcR (fragment) (across the origin): tetracycline efflux protein; tet; confers resistance to tetracycline
