[The description below was written by a language model from this plasmid's Addgene catalogue record and pLannotate feature annotations shown in this document.]
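Description:
pDEST17-ALDH1A3 is a 6,268 bp bacterial expression plasmid built by Gateway recombination into the pDEST17 destination vector, designed to produce recombinant human ALDH1A3 (aldehyde dehydrogenase 1 family member A3, also known as RALDH3 or ALDH6) in E. coli. The backbone is pBR322-derived. It carries a ColE1/pMB1-type origin of replication together with the bom mobility region and the rop gene, which moderates copy number, although the catalogue lists copy number as unknown. Selection is by ampicillin through the bla β-lactamase gene and its own promoter. The annotated fragments of the tetracycline efflux gene and its promoter are backbone remnants, not a complete resistance marker.

The expression cassette begins with a bacteriophage T7 promoter followed by the efficient T7 gene 10 ribosome binding site, so transcription depends on a host strain that supplies T7 RNA polymerase. Translation starts upstream of an N-terminal polyhistidine tag, recorded as 6xHis in the catalogue and detected by the annotation software as a partial match to an 8xHis tag. It continues through the attB1 site left by the recombination reaction into the 1,533 bp ALDH1A3 coding sequence. The insert is followed by attB2, a short stretch matching T7 gene 10-derived sequence, and the T7 terminator. The histidine tag allows the fusion protein to be purified by metal-affinity methods.

According to the record, the plasmid was used to express ALDH1A3 in E. coli, and the purified enzyme was then used in activity assays. The associated publication describes a specific ALDH1A3 inhibitor and retinoic acid biosynthesis in glioma stem cells.
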