Addgene plasmid #189750: pDEST17-ALDH1A3
Purpose: The construct was used to express recombinant ALDH1A3 in E.Coli. The purified protein was used for activity assay.
Depositing lab: Robert Sobol. Depositing organization: University of South Alabama, Mitchell Cancer Institute. Publication: A specific inhibitor of ALDH1A3 regulates retinoic acid biosynthesis in glioma stem cells. Li J, Garavaglia S, Ye Z, Moretti A, Belyaeva OV, Beiser A, Ibrahim M, Wilk A, McClellan S, Klyuyeva AV, Goggans KR, Kedishvili NY, Salter EA, Wierzbicki A, Migaud ME, Mullett SJ, Yates NA, Camacho CJ, Rizzi M, Sobol RW. Commun Biol. 2021 Dec 21;4(1):1420. doi: 10.1038/s42003-021-02949-7. PubMed 34934174.
Backbone
  Vector backbone: pDEST17
  Backbone manufacturer: ThermoFisher Scientific
  Total vector size (bp): 6268
  Vector type: Bacterial Expression
Growth in bacteria
  Bacterial resistance: Ampicillin, 100 μg/mL
  Growth temperature: 37°C
  Growth strain: DH5alpha
  Copy number: Unknown
Gene/Insert
  Gene/Insert name: ALDH1A3
  Species: H. sapiens (human)
  Insert size (bp): 1533
  Entrez Gene: ALDH1A3 (a.k.a. ALDH1A6, ALDH6, MCOP8, RALDH3)
  Promoter: T7
  Tag / fusion protein: 6xHis (N terminal on insert)
  Cloning method: Gateway Cloning
  Sequencing primers: 5′ N/A; 3′ N/A
Terms and licenses: Academic/Nonprofit Terms; Industry Terms: Not Available to Industry
How to cite: pDEST17-ALDH1A3 was a gift from Robert Sobol (Addgene plasmid # 189750 ; http://n2t.net/addgene:189750 ; RRID:Addgene_189750)
